>Addgene plasmid #174472 | pFX-GalT-Venus | addgene full sequence | sequence record 354801 | Addgene NGS Result
TAGTTATTAATAGTAATCAATTACGGGGTCATTAGTTCATAGCCCATATATGGAGTTCCGCGTTACATAA
CTTACGGTAAATGGCCCGCCTGGCTGACCGCCCAACGACCCCCGCCCATTGACGTCAATAATGACGTATG
TTCCCATAGTAACGCCAATAGGGACTTTCCATTGACGTCAATGGGTGGAGTATTTACGGTAAACTGCCCA
CTTGGCAGTACATCAAGTGTATCATATGCCAAGTACGCCCCCTATTGACGTCAATGACGGTAAATGGCCC
GCCTGGCATTATGCCCAGTACATGACCTTATGGGACTTTCCTACTTGGCAGTACATCTACGTATTAGTCA
TCGCTATTACCATGGTGATGCGGTTTTGGCAGTACATCAATGGGCGTGGATAGCGGTTTGACTCACGGGG
ATTTCCAAGTCTCCACCCCATTGACGTCAATGGGAGTTTGTTTTGGCACCAAAATCAACGGGACTTTCCA
AAATGTCGTAACAACTCCGCCCCATTGACGCAAATGGGCGGTAGGCGTGTACGGTGGGAGGTCTATATAA
GCAGAGCTGGTTTAGTGAACCGTCAGATCCGCTAGCGCTACCGGTTCTAGAGCCATGCTCGAGGCCACCA
TGAGGCTTCGGGAGCCGCTCCTGAGCGGCAGCGCCGCGATGCCAGGCGCGTCCCTACAGCGGGCCTGCCG
CCTGCTCGTGGCCGTCTGCGCTCTGCACCTTGGCGTCACCCTCGTTTACTACCTGGCTGGCCGCGACCTG
AGCCGCCTGCCCCAACTGGTCGGAGTCTCCACACCGCTGCAGGGCGGCTCGAACAGTGCCGCCGCCATCG
GGCAGTCCTCCGGGGAGCTCCGGACCGGAGGGGCCTGCGGCCGCGGAGGATCCGGAGGAGAATTCGGATC
CATGGTGAGCAAGGGCGAGGAGCTGTTCACCGGGGTGGTGCCCATCCTGGTCGAGCTGGACGGCGACGTA
AACGGCCACAAGTTCAGCGTGTCCGGCGAGGGCGAGGGCGATGCCACCTACGGCAAGCTGACCCTGAAGC
TGATCTGCACCACCGGCAAGCTGCCCGTGCCCTGGCCCACCCTCGTGACCACCCTGGGCTACGGCCTGCA
GTGCTTCGCCCGCTACCCCGACCACATGAAGCAGCACGACTTCTTCAAGTCCGCCATGCCCGAAGGCTAC
GTCCAGGAGCGCACCATCTTCTTCAAGGACGACGGCAACTACAAGACCCGCGCCGAGGTGAAGTTCGAGG
GCGACACCCTGGTGAACCGCATCGAGCTGAAGGGCATCGACTTCAAGGAGGACGGCAACATCCTGGGGCA
CAAGCTGGAGTACAACTACAACAGCCACAACGTCTATATCACCGCCGACAAGCAGAAGAACGGCATCAAG
GCCAACTTCAAGATCCGCCACAACATCGAGGACGGCGGCGTGCAGCTCGCCGACCACTACCAGCAGAACA
CCCCCATCGGCGACGGCCCCGTGCTGCTGCCCGACAACCACTACCTGAGCTACCAGTCCGCCCTGAGCAA
AGACCCCAACGAGAAGCGCGATCACATGGTCCTGCTGGAGTTCGTGACCGCCGCCGGGATCACTCTCGGC
ATGGACGAGCTGTACAAGGGAGGATCTGGAGGAAGATCTCTGACTGACTGAGATGCGCGGATGTCGAACG
GCAGTTCGGCCGAATAGGCCGACAGCCGGCCGTCGGCCGACGACACGGCCAGGGCCGGCGGGGATCCACC
GGATCTAGATAACTGATCATAATCAGCCATACCACATTTGTAGAGGTTTTACTTGCTTTAAAAAACCTCC
CACACCTCCCCCTGAACCTGAAACATAAAATGAATGCAATTGTTGTTGTTAACTTGTTTATTGCAGCTTA
TAATGGTTACAAATAAAGCAATAGCATCACAAATTTCACAAATAAAGCATTTTTTTCACTGCATTCTAGT
TGTGGTTTGTCCAAACTCATCAATGTATCTTAAGGCGTAAATTGTAAGCGTTAATATTTTGTTAAAATTC
GCGTTAAATTTTTGTTAAATCAGCTCATTTTTTAACCAATAGGCCGAAATCGGCAAAATCCCTTATAAAT
CAAAAGAATAGACCGAGATAGGGT
[37 nt withheld, positions 2125-2161]
AAAGAACGTGGACTCCAACGTCAAAGG
[49 nt withheld, positions 2189-2237]
T
[91 nt withheld, positions 2239-2329]
G
[124 nt withheld, positions 2331-2454]
CAGGTGGCACTTTTCGGGGAAATGTGCGCGGAACCCCTATTTGTTTATTTTTCTAAATACATTCAAATAT
GTATCCGCTCATGAGACAATAACCCTGATAAATGCTTCAATAATATTGAAAAAGGAAGAGTCCTGAGGCG
GAAAGAACCAGCTGTGGAATGTGTGTCAGTTAGGGTGTGGAAAGTCCCCAGGCTCCCCAGCAGGCAGAAG
TATGCAAAGCATGCATCTCAATTAGTCAGCAACCAGGTGTGGAAAGTCCCCAGGCTCCCCAGCAGGCAGA
AGTATGCAAAGCATGCATCTCAATTAGTCAGCAACCATAGTCCCGCCCCTAACTCCGCCCATCCCGCCCC
TAACTCCGCCCAGTTCCGCCCATTCTCCGCCCCATGGCTGACTAATTTTTTTTATTTATGCAGAGGCCGA
GGCCGCCTCGGCCTCTGAGCTATTCCAGAAGTAGTGAGGAGGCTTTTTTGGAGGCCTAGGCTTTTGCAAA
GATCGATCAAGAGACAGGATGAGGATCGTTTCGCATGATTGAACAAGATGGATTGCACGCAGGTTCTCCG
GCCGCTTGGGTGGAGAGGCTATTCGGCTATGACTGGGCACAACAGACAATCGGCTGCTCTGATGCCGCCG
TGTTCCGGCTGTCAGCGCAGGGGCGCCCGGTTCTTTTTGTCAAGACCGACCTGTCCGGTGCCCTGAATGA
ACTGCAAGACGAGGCAGCGCGGCTATCGTGGCTGGCCACGACGGGCGTTCCTTGCGCAGCTGTGCTCGAC
GTTGTCACTGAAGCGGGAAGGGACTGGCTGCTATTGGGCGAAGTGCCGGGGCAGGATCTCCTGTCATCTC
ACCTTGCTCCTGCCGAGAAAGTATCCATCATGGCTGATGCAATGCGGCGGCTGCATACGCTTGATCCGGC
TACCTGCCCATTCGACCACCAAGCGAAACATCGCATCGAGCGAGCACGTACTCGGATGGAAGCCGGTCTT
GTCGATCAGGATGATCTGGACGAAGAGCATCAGGGGCTCGCGCCAGCCGAACTGTTCGCCAGGCTCAAGG
CGAGCATGCCCGACGGCGAGGATCTCGTCGTGACCCATGGCGATGCCTGCTTGCCGAATATCATGGTGGA
AAATGGCCGCTTTTCTGGATTCATCGACTGTGGCCGGCTGGGTGTGGCGGACCGCTATCAGGACATAGCG
TTGGCTACCCGTGATATTGCTGAAGAGCTTGGCGGCGAATGGGCTGACCGCTTCCTCGTGCTTTACGGTA
TCGCCGCTCCCGATTCGCAGCGCATCGCCTTCTATCGCCTTCTTGACGAGTTCTTCTGAGCGGGACTCTG
GGGTTCGAAATGACCGACCAAGCGACGCCCAACCTGCCATCACGAGATTTCGATTCCACCGCCGCCTTCT
ATGAAAGGTTGGGCTTCGGAATCGTTTTCCGGGACGCCGGCTGGATGATCCTCCAGCGCGGGGATCTCAT
GCTGGAGTTCTTCGCCCACCCTAGGGGGAGGCTAACTGAAACACGGAAGGAGACAATACCGGAAGGAACC
CGCGCTATGACGGCAATAAAAAGACAGAATAAAACGCACGGTGTTGGGTCGTTTGTTCATAAACGCGGGG
TTCGGTCCCAGGGCTGGCACTCTGTCGATACCCCACCGAGACCCCATTGGGGCCAATACGCCCGCGTTTC
TTCCTTTTCCCCACCCCACCCCCCAAGTTCGGGTGAAGGCCCAGGGCTCGCAGCCAACGTCGGGGCGGCA
GGCCCTGCCATAGCCTCAGGTTACTCATATATACTTTAGATTGATTTAAAACTTCATTTTTAATTTAAAA
GGATCTAGGTGAAGATCCTTTTTGATAATCTCATGACCAAAATCCCTTAACGTGAGTTTTCGTTCCACTG
AGCGTCAGACCCCGTAGAAAAGATCAAAGGATCTTCTTGAGATCCTTTTTTTCTGCGCGTAATCTGCTGC
TTGCAAACAAAAAAACCACCGCTACCAGCGGTGGTTTGTTTGCCGGATCAAGAGCTACCAACTCTTTTTC
CGAAGGTAACTGGCTTCAGCAGAGCGCAGATACCAAATACTGTTCTTCTAGTGTAGCCGTAGTTAGGCCA
CCACTTCAAGAACTCTGTAGCACCGCCTACATACCTCGCTCTGCTAATCCTGTTACCAGTGGCTGCTGCC
AGTGGCGATAAGTCGTGTCTTACCGGGTTGGACTCAAGACGATAGTTACCGGATAAGGCGCAGCGGTCGG
GCTGAACGGGGGGTTCGTGCACACAGCCCAGCTTGGAGCGAACGACCTACACCGAACTGAGATACCTACA
GCGTGAGCTATGAGAAAGCGCCACGCTTCCCGAAGGGAGAAAGGCGGACAGGTATCCGGTAAGCGGCAGG
GTCGGAACAGGAGAGCGCACGAGGGAGCTTCCAGGGGGAAACGCCTGGTATCTTTATAGTCCTGTCGGGT
TTCGCCACCTCTGACTTGAGCGTCGATTTTTGTGATGCTCGTCAGGGGGGCGGAGCCTATGGAAAAACGC
CAGCAACGCGGCCTTTTTACGGTTCCTGGCCTTTTGCTGGCCTTTTGCTCACATGTTCTTTCCTGCGTTA
TCCCCTGATTCTGTGGATAACCGTATTACCGCCATGCAT
Features (pLannotate 1.2.2; 14 found; start..end, strand, type, name):
     61..364     +  enhancer       CMV enhancer: human cytomegalovirus immediate early enhancer
    365..568     +  promoter       CMV promoter: human cytomegalovirus (CMV) immediate early promoter
    630..875     +  CDS            B4GALT1 (fragment): B4GT1_HUMAN - Also known as GGTB2. Experimental evidence at protein level: Swiss-Prot protein existence level 1. [Processed beta-1,4-galactosyltransferase 1]: The cell surface form functions as a recognition molecule during a variety of cell to cell and cell to matrix interactions, as those occurring during development and egg fertilization, by binding to specific oligosaccharide ligands on opposing cells or in the extracellular matrix. From Homo sapiens (Human).
    912..1628    +  CDS            Venus: Venus is a basic (constitutively fluorescent) yellow fluorescent protein published in 2002, derived from Aequorea victoria. It is reported to be a rapidly-maturing weak dimer with moderate acid sensitivity.
   1764..1848    +  CDS            large T antigen (fragment): large T antigen from SV40 (simian virus 40)
   1871..1992    +  polyA_signal   SV40 poly(A) signal: SV40 polyadenylation signal
   2026..2454    -  rep_origin     f1 ori (sequence partly withheld): f1 bacteriophage origin of replication; arrow indicates direction of (+) strand synthesis
   2481..2585    +  promoter       AmpR promoter: bla
   2587..2944    +  promoter       SV40 promoter: SV40 enhancer and early promoter
   2979..3773    +  CDS            NeoR/KanR: aminoglycoside phosphotransferase from Tn5; aph(3')-II (or nptII); confers resistance to neomycin, kanamycin, and G418 (Geneticin®)
   3794..3946    +  CDS            ble (fragment): BLE_KLEPN - Experimental evidence at protein level: Swiss-Prot protein existence level 1. Binding protein with a strong affinity to the bleomycin family of antibiotics. Binds to CL990; an antimitotic-antibiotic compound. From Klebsiella pneumoniae.
   4005..4052    +  polyA_signal   HSV TK poly(A) signal: herpes simplex virus thymidine kinase polyadenylation signal (Cole and Stacy, 1985)
   4143..4159    -  polyA_signal   bGH poly(A) signal (fragment): bovine growth hormone polyadenylation signal
   4381..4969    +  rep_origin     ori: high-copy-number ColE1/pMB1/pBR322/pUC origin of replication
