[The description below was written by a language model from this plasmid's Addgene catalogue record and pLannotate feature annotations shown in this document.]
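Description:
pFX-GalT-Venus is a mammalian expression plasmid of about 5.1 kb, built on the pFX backbone, that produces the yellow fluorescent protein Venus directed to the Golgi apparatus. Expression is driven by the human cytomegalovirus immediate-early enhancer and promoter. The open reading frame begins with an N-terminal fragment of human β1,4-galactosyltransferase 1 (B4GALT1, roughly 250 bp). In this type II membrane enzyme, that region generally carries the cytoplasmic tail, transmembrane anchor and stem that retain it in the trans-Golgi. The fragment is followed by the full Venus coding sequence, a rapidly maturing Aequorea victoria derivative. The insert sits between retained XhoI and BglII sites, and transcripts are terminated by an SV40 polyadenylation signal. A short annotated large T antigen fragment just upstream of that signal probably reflects SV40-derived flanking sequence rather than an expressed element.

The plasmid replicates at high copy in E. coli from a ColE1/pUC-type origin, and it also carries an f1 origin, which allows single-stranded DNA production. A single Tn5 aminoglycoside phosphotransferase gene (NeoR/KanR) is placed behind tandem bacterial (bla) and SV40 early promoters and ends with an HSV TK polyadenylation signal. This arrangement gives kanamycin resistance in bacteria and G418 selection in mammalian cells. The short ble and bGH poly(A) fragments in the annotation appear to be backbone remnants.

The construct serves as a Golgi marker for live-cell or fixed-cell fluorescence imaging after transfection. It comes from work examining how the folding behaviour of fluorescent proteins influences the organelle localisation of fusion proteins, so it was likely one of a set of organelle-targeted fluorescent protein constructs.
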