Addgene plasmid #174472: pFX-GalT-Venus
Purpose: Express Venus with golgi apparatus-targeting sequence in mammalian cells
Depositing lab: Yusuke Ohba. Depositing organization: Hokkaido University. Publication: Folding Latency of Fluorescent Proteins Affects the Mitochondrial Localization of Fusion Proteins. Kashiwagi S, Fujioka Y, Satoh AO, Yoshida A, Fujioka M, Nepal P, Tsuzuki A, Aoki O, Paudel S, Sasajima H, Ohba Y. Cell Struct Funct. 2019 Dec 26;44(2):183-194. doi: 10.1247/csf.19028. Epub 2019 Nov 15. PubMed 31735740.
Backbone
  Vector backbone: pFX
  Backbone size w/o insert (bp): 4000
  Total vector size (bp): 5000
  Vector type: Mammalian Expression
  Selectable markers: Neomycin (select with G418)
Growth in bacteria
  Bacterial resistance: Kanamycin, 50 μg/mL
  Growth temperature: 37°C
  Growth strain: DH5alpha
  Copy number: High Copy
Gene/Insert
  Gene/Insert name: Venus with golgi apparatus-targeting sequence
  Insert size (bp): 1000
  Promoter: CMV
  Tag / fusion protein: β1,4-galactose transferase (N terminal on insert)
  Cloning method: Restriction Enzyme; 5′ cloning site XhoI (not destroyed); 3′ cloning site BglII (not destroyed)
  Sequencing primers: 5′ none; 3′ none
Terms and licenses: Academic/Nonprofit Terms; Industry Terms: Not Available to Industry
How to cite: pFX-GalT-Venus was a gift from Yusuke Ohba (Addgene plasmid # 174472 ; http://n2t.net/addgene:174472 ; RRID:Addgene_174472)
